>Addgene plasmid #170941 | EF1A_Hygro_P2A_RUNX1_N82I_Barcode | addgene full sequence | sequence record 336122 | Addgene NGS Result
[56 nt withheld, positions 1-56]
A
[49 nt withheld, positions 58-106]
CCTTTGACGTTGGAGTCCACGTTCTTT
[37 nt withheld, positions 134-170]
ACCCTATCTCGGTCTATTCTTTTGATTTATAAGGGATTTTGCCGATTTCGGCCTATTGGTTAAAAAATGA
GCTGATTTAACAAAAATTTAACGCGAATTAATTCTGTGGAATGTGTGTCAGTTAGGGTGTGGAAAGTCCC
CAGGCTCCCCAGCAGGCAGAAGTATGCAAAGCATGCATCTCAATTAGTCAGCAACCAGGTGTGGAAAGTC
CCCAGGCTCCCCAGCAGGCAGAAGTATGCAAAGCATGCATCTCAATTAGTCAGCAACCATAGTCCCGCCC
CTAACTCCGCCCATCCCGCCCCTAACTCCGCCCAGTTCCGCCCATTCTCCGCCCCATGGCTGACTAATTT
TTTTTATTTATGCAGAGGCCGAGGCCGCCTCTGCCTCTGAGCTATTCCAGAAGTAGTGAGGAGGCTTTTT
TGGAGGCCTAGGCTTTTGCAAAAAGCTCCCGGGAGCTTGTATATCCATTTTCGGATCTGATCAGCACGTG
TTGACAATTAATCATCGGCATAGTATATCGGCATAGTATAATACGACAAGGTGAGGAACTAAACCATGGC
CAAGTTGACCAGTGCCGTTCCGGTGCTCACCGCGCGCGACGTCGCCGGAGCGGTCGAGTTCTGGACCGAC
CGGCTCGGGTTCTCCCGGGACTTCGTGGAGGACGACTTCGCCGGTGTGGTCCGGGACGACGTGACCCTGT
TCATCAGCGCGGTCCAGGACCAGGTGGTGCCGGACAACACCCTGGCCTGGGTGTGGGTGCGCGGCCTGGA
CGAGCTGTACGCCGAGTGGTCGGAGGTCGTGTCCACGAACTTCCGGGACGCCTCCGGGCCGGCCATGACC
GAGATCGGCGAGCAGCCGTGGGGGCGGGAGTTCGCCCTGCGCGACCCGGCCGGCAACTGCGTGCACTTCG
TGGCCGAGGAGCAGGACTGACACGTGCTACGAGATTTCGATTCCACCGCCGCCTTCTATGAAAGGTTGGG
CTTCGGAATCGTTTTCCGGGACGCCGGCTGGATGATCCTCCAGCGCGGGGATCTCATGCTGGAGTTCTTC
GCCCACCCCAACTTGTTTATTGCAGCTTATAATGGTTACAAATAAAGCAATAGCATCACAAATTTCACAA
ATAAAGCATTTTTTTCACTGCATTCTAGTTGTGGTTTGTCCAAACTCATCAATGTATCTTATCATGTCTG
TATACCGTCGACCTCTAGCTAGAGCTTGGCGTAATCATGGTCATAGCTGTTTCCTGTGTGAAATTGTTAT
CCGCTCACAATTCCACACAACATACGAGCCGGAAGCATAAAGTGTAAAGCCTGGGGTGCCTAATGAGTGA
GCTAACTCACATTAATTGCGTTGCGCTCACTGCCCGCTTTCCAGTCGGGAAACCTGTCGTGCCAGCTGCA
TTAATGAATCGGCCAACGCGCGGGGAGAGGCGGTTTGCGTATTGGGCGCTCTTCCGCTTCCTCGCTCACT
GACTCGCTGCGCTCGGTCGTTCGGCTGCGGCGAGCGGTATCAGCTCACTCAAAGGCGGTAATACGGTTAT
CCACAGAATCAGGGGATAACGCAGGAAAGAACATGTGAGCAAAAGGCCAGCAAAAGGCCAGGAACCGTAA
AAAGGCCGCGTTGCTGGCGTTTTTCCATAGGCTCCGCCCCCCTGACGAGCATCACAAAAATCGACGCTCA
AGTCAGAGGTGGCGAAACCCGACAGGACTATAAAGATACCAGGCGTTTCCCCCTGGAAGCTCCCTCGTGC
GCTCTCCTGTTCCGACCCTGCCGCTTACCGGATACCTGTCCGCCTTTCTCCCTTCGGGAAGCGTGGCGCT
TTCTCATAGCTCACGCTGTAGGTATCTCAGTTCGGTGTAGGTCGTTCGCTCCAAGCTGGGCTGTGTGCAC
GAACCCCCCGTTCAGCCCGACCGCTGCGCCTTATCCGGTAACTATCGTCTTGAGTCCAACCCGGTAAGAC
ACGACTTATCGCCACTGGCAGCAGCCACTGGTAACAGGATTAGCAGAGCGAGGTATGTAGGCGGTGCTAC
AGAGTTCTTGAAGTGGTGGCCTAACTACGGCTACACTAGAAGAACAGTATTTGGTATCTGCGCTCTGCTG
AAGCCAGTTACCTTCGGAAAAAGAGTTGGTAGCTCTTGATCCGGCAAACAAACCACCGCTGGTAGCGGTG
GTTTTTTTGTTTGCAAGCAGCAGATTACGCGCAGAAAAAAAGGATCTCAAGAAGATCCTTTGATCTTTTC
TACGGGGTCTGACGCTCAGTGGAACGAAAACTCACGTTAAGGGATTTTGGTCATGAGATTATCAAAAAGG
ATCTTCACCTAGATCCTTTTAAATTAAAAATGAAGTTTTAAATCAATCTAAAGTATATATGAGTAAACTT
GGTCTGACAGTTACCAATGCTTAATCAGTGAGGCACCTATCTCAGCGATCTGTCTATTTCGTTCATCCAT
AGTTGCCTGACTCCCCGTCGTGTAGATAACTACGATACGGGAGGGCTTACCATCTGGCCCCAGTGCTGCA
ATGATACCGCGAGACCCACGCTCACCGGCTCCAGATTTATCAGCAATAAACCAGCCAGCCGGAAGGGCCG
AGCGCAGAAGTGGTCCTGCAACTTTATCCGCCTCCATCCAGTCTATTAATTGTTGCCGGGAAGCTAGAGT
AAGTAGTTCGCCAGTTAATAGTTTGCGCAACGTTGTTGCCATTGCTACAGGCATCGTGGTGTCACGCTCG
TCGTTTGGTATGGCTTCATTCAGCTCCGGTTCCCAACGATCAAGGCGAGTTACATGATCCCCCATGTTGT
GCAAAAAAGCGGTTAGCTCCTTCGGTCCTCCGATCGTTGTCAGAAGTAAGTTGGCCGCAGTGTTATCACT
CATGGTTATGGCAGCACTGCATAATTCTCTTACTGTCATGCCATCCGTAAGATGCTTTTCTGTGACTGGT
GAGTACTCAACCAAGTCATTCTGAGAATAGTGTATGCGGCGACCGAGTTGCTCTTGCCCGGCGTCAATAC
GGGATAATACCGCGCCACATAGCAGAACTTTAAAAGTGCTCATCATTGGAAAACGTTCTTCGGGGCGAAA
ACTCTCAAGGATCTTACCGCTGTTGAGATCCAGTTCGATGTAACCCACTCGTGCACCCAACTGATCTTCA
GCATCTTTTACTTTCACCAGCGTTTCTGGGTGAGCAAAAACAGGAAGGCAAAATGCCGCAAAAAAGGGAA
TAAGGGCGACACGGAAATGTTGAATACTCATACTCTTCCTTTTTCAATATTATTGAAGCATTTATCAGGG
TTATTGTCTCATGAGCGGATACATATTTGAATGTATTTAGAAAAATAAACAAATAGGGGTTCCGCGCACA
TTTCCCCGAAAAGTGCCACCTGACGTCGACGGATCGGGAGATCTCCCGATCCCCTATGGTGCACTCTCAG
TACAATCTGCTCTGATGCCGCATAGTTAAGCCAGTATCTGCTCCCTGCTTGTGTGTTGGAGGTCGCTGAG
TAGTGCGCGAGCAAAATTTAAGCTACAACAAGGCAAGGCTTGACCGACAATTGCATGAAGAATCTGCTTA
GGGTTAGGCGTTTTGCGCTGCTTCGCGATGTACGGGCCAGATATACGCGTTGACATTGATTATTGACTAG
TTATTAATAGTAATCAATTACGGGGTCATTAGTTCATAGCCCATATATGGAGTTCCGCGTTACATAACTT
ACGGTAAATGGCCCGCCTGGCTGACCGCCCAACGACCCCCGCCCATTGACGTCAATAATGACGTATGTTC
CCATAGTAACGCCAATAGGGACTTTCCATTGACGTCAATGGGTGGAGTATTTACGGTAAACTGCCCACTT
GGCAGTACATCAAGTGTATCATATGCCAAGTACGCCCCCTATTGACGTCAATGACGGTAAATGGCCCGCC
TGGCATTATGCCCAGTACATGACCTTATGGGACTTTCCTACTTGGCAGTACATCTACGTATTAGTCATCG
CTATTACCATGGTGATGCGGTTTTGGCAGTACATCAATGGGCGTGGATAGCGGTTTGACTCACGGGGATT
TCCAAGTCTCCACCCCATTGACGTCAATGGGAGTTTGTTTTGGCACCAAAATCAACGGGACTTTCCAAAA
TGTCGTAACAACTCCGCCCCATTGACGCAAATGGGCGGTAGGCGTGTACGGTGGGAGGTCTATATAAGCA
GCGCGTTTTGCCTGTACTGGGTCTCTCTGGTTAGACCAGATCTGAGCCTGGGAGCTCTCTGGCTAACTAG
GGAACCCACTGCTTAAGCCTCAATAAAGCTTGCCTTGAGTGCTTCAAGTAGTGTGTGCCCGTCTGTTGTG
TGACTCTGGTAACTAGAGATCCCTCAGACCCTTTTAGTCAGTGTGGAAAATCTCTAGCAGTGGCGCCCGA
ACAGGGACTTGAAAGCGAAAGGGAAACCAGAGGAGCTCTCTCGACGCAGGACTCGGCTTGCTGAAGCGCG
CACGGCAAGAGGCGAGGGGCGGCGACTGGTGAGTACGCCAAAAATTTTGACTAGCGGAGGCTAGAAGGAG
AGAGATGGGTGCGAGAGCGTCAGTATTAAGCGGGGGAGAATTAGATCGCGATGGGAAAAAATTCGGTTAA
GGCCAGGGGGAAAGAAAAAATATAAATTAAAACATATAGTATGGGCAAGCAGGGAGCTAGAACGATTCGC
AGTTAATCCTGGCCTGTTAGAAACATCAGAAGGCTGTAGACAAATACTGGGACAGCTACAACCATCCCTT
CAGACAGGATCAGAAGAACTTAGATCATTATATAATACAGTAGCAACCCTCTATTGTGTGCATCAAAGGA
TAGAGATAAAAGACACCAAGGAAGCTTTAGACAAGATAGAGGAAGAGCAAAACAAAAGTAAGACCACCGC
ACAGCAAGCGGCCGCTGATCTTCAGACCTGGAGGAGGAGATATGAGGGACAATTGGAGAAGTGAATTATA
TAAATATAAAGTAGTAAAAATTGAACCATTAGGAGTAGCACCCACCAAGGCAAAGAGAAGAGTGGTGCAG
AGAGAAAAAAGAGCAGTGGGAATAGGAGCTTTGTTCCTTGGGTTCTTGGGAGCAGCAGGAAGCACTATGG
GCGCAGCGTCAATGACGCTGACGGTACAGGCCAGACAATTATTGTCTGGTATAGTGCAGCAGCAGAACAA
TTTGCTGAGGGCTATTGAGGCGCAACAGCATCTGTTGCAACTCACAGTCTGGGGCATCAAGCAGCTCCAG
GCAAGAATCCTGGCTGTGGAAAGATACCTAAAGGATCAACAGCTCCTGGGGATTTGGGGTTGCTCTGGAA
AACTCATTTGCACCACTGCTGTGCCTTGGAATGCTAGTTGGAGTAATAAATCTCTGGAACAGATTTGGAA
TCACACGACCTGGATGGAGTGGGACAGAGAAATTAACAATTACACAAGCTTAATACACTCCTTAATTGAA
GAATCGCAAAACCAGCAAGAAAAGAATGAACAAGAATTATTGGAATTAGATAAATGGGCAAGTTTGTGGA
ATTGGTTTAACATAACAAATTGGCTGTGGTATATAAAATTATTCATAATGATAGTAGGAGGCTTGGTAGG
TTTAAGAATAGTTTTTGCTGTACTTTCTATAGTGAATAGAGTTAGGCAGGGATATTCACCATTATCGTTT
CAGACCCACCTCCCAACCCCGAGGGGACCCGACAGGCCCGAAGGAATAGAAGAAGAAGGTGGAGAGAGAG
ACAGAGACAGATCCATTCGATTAGTGAACGGATCGGCACTGCGTGCGCCAATTCTGCAGACAAATGGCAG
TATTCATCCACAATTTTAAAAGAAAAGGGGGGATTGGGGGGTACAGTGCAGGGGAAAGAATAGTAGACAT
AATAGCAACAGACATACAAACTAAAGAATTACAAAAACAAATTACAAAAATTCAAAATTTTCGGGTTTAT
TACAGGGACAGCAGAGATCCAGTTTGGTTAATTAATCGATAAGCTTTGCAAAGATGGATAAAGTTTTAAA
CAGAGAGGAATCTTTGCAGCTAATGGACCTTCTAGGTCTTGAAAGGAGTGGGAATTGGCTCCGGTGCCCG
TCAGTGGGCAGAGCGCACATCGCCCACAGTCCCCGAGAAGTTGGGGGGAGGGGTCGGCAATTGAACCGGT
GCCTAGAGAAGGTGGCGCGGGGTAAACTGGGAAAGTGATGTCGTGTACTGGCTCCGCCTTTTTCCCGAGG
GTGGGGGAGAACCGTATATAAGTGCAGTAGTCGCCGTGAACGTTCTTTTTCGCAACGGGTTTGCCGCCAG
AACACAGGTAAGTGCCGTGTGTGGTTCCCGCGGGCCTGGCCTCTTTACGGGTTATGGCCCTTGCGTGCCT
TGAATTACTTCCACCTGGCTGCAGTACGTGATTCTTGATCCCGAGCTTCGGGTTGGAAGTGGGTGGGAGA
GTTCGAGGCCTTGCGCTTAAGGAGCCCCTTCGCCTCGTGCTTGAGTTGAGGCCTGGCCTGGGCGCTGGGG
CCGCCGCGTGCGAATCTGGTGGCACCTTCGCGCCTGTCTCGCTGCTTTCGATAAGTCTCTAGCCATTTAA
AATTTTTGATGACCTGCTGCGACGCTTTTTTTCTGGCAAGATAGTCTTGTAAATGCGGGCCAAGATCTGC
ACACTGGTATTTCGGTTTTTGGGGCCGCGGGCGGCGACGGGGCCCGTGCGTCCCAGCGCACATGTTCGGC
GAGGCGGGGCCTGCGAGCGCGGCCACCGAGAATCGGACGGGGGTAGTCTCAAGCTGGCCGGCCTGCTCTG
GTGCCTGGCCTCGCGCCGCCGTGTATCGCCCCGCCCTGGGCGGCAAGGCTGGCCCGGTCGGCACCAGTTG
CGTGAGCGGAAAGATGGCCGCTTCCCGGCCCTGCTGCAGGGAGCTCAAAATGGAGGACGCGGCGCTCGGG
AGAGCGGGCGGGTGAGTCACCCACACAAAGGAAAAGGGCCTTTCCGTCCTCAGCCGTCGCTTCATGTGAC
TCCACGGAGTACCGGGCGCCGTCCAGGCACCTCGATTAGTTCTCGAGCTTTTGGAGTACGTCGTCTTTAG
GTTGGGGGGAGGGGTTTTATGCGATGGAGTTTCCCCACACTGAGTGGGTGGAGACTGAAGTTAGGCCAGC
TTGGCACTTGATGTAATTCTCCTTGGAATTTGCCCTTTTTGAGTTTGGATCTTGGTTCATTCTCAAGCCT
CAGACAGTGGTTCAAAGTTTTTTTCTTCCATTTCAGGTGTCGTGAGGAATTAGCTTGGTACTAATACGAC
TCACTATAGGGAGACCCAAGCTGGCTAGGTAAGCTTGATATCGAATTCCTGCAGCCCGGGGGATCCCGCC
ACCATGAAAAAGCCTGAACTCACCGCGACGTCTGTCGAGAAGTTTCTGATCGAAAAGTTCGACAGCGTCT
CCGACCTGATGCAGCTCTCGGAGGGCGAAGAATCTCGTGCTTTCAGCTTCGATGTAGGAGGGCGTGGATA
TGTCCTGCGGGTAAATAGCTGCGCCGATGGTTTCTACAAAGATCGTTATGTTTATCGGCACTTTGCATCG
GCCGCGCTCCCGATTCCGGAAGTGCTTGACATTGGGGAATTCAGCGAGAGCCTGACCTATTGCATCTCCC
GCCGTGCACAGGGTGTCACGTTGCAAGACCTGCCTGAAACCGAACTGCCCGCTGTTCTGCAGCCGGTCGC
GGAGGCCATGGATGCGATCGCTGCGGCCGATCTTAGCCAGACGAGCGGGTTCGGCCCATTCGGACCGCAA
GGAATCGGTCAATACACTACATGGCGTGATTTCATATGCGCGATTGCTGATCCCCATGTGTATCACTGGC
AAACTGTGATGGACGACACCGTCAGTGCGTCCGTCGCGCAGGCTCTCGATGAGCTGATGCTTTGGGCCGA
GGACTGCCCCGAAGTCCGGCACCTCGTGCACGCGGATTTCGGCTCCAACAATGTCCTGACGGACAATGGC
CGCATAACAGCGGTCATTGACTGGAGCGAGGCGATGTTCGGGGATTCCCAATACGAGGTCGCCAACATCT
TCTTCTGGAGGCCGTGGTTGGCTTGTATGGAGCAGCAGACGCGCTACTTCGAGCGGAGGCATCCGGAGCT
TGCAGGATCGCCGCGGCTCCGGGCGTATATGCTCCGCATTGGTCTTGACCAACTCTATCAGAGCTTGGTT
GACGGCAATTTCGATGATGCAGCTTGGGCGCAGGGTCGATGCGACGCAATCGTCCGATCCGGAGCCGGGA
CTGTCGGGCGTACACAAATCGCCCGCAGAAGCGCGGCCGTCTGGACCGATGGCTGTGTAGAAGTACTCGC
CGATAGTGGAAACCGACGCCCCAGCACTCGTCCGAGGGCAAAGGAAGGATCCGGCGCAACAAACTTCTCT
CTGCTGAAACAAGCCGGAGATGTCGAAGAGAATCCTGGACCGATGCGTATCCCCGTAGATGCCAGCACGA
GCCGCCGCTTCACGCCGCCTTCCACCGCGCTGAGCCCAGGCAAGATGAGCGAGGCGTTGCCGCTGGGCGC
CCCGGACGCCGGCGCTGCCCTGGCCGGCAAGCTGAGGAGCGGCGACCGCAGCATGGTGGAGGTGCTGGCC
GACCACCCGGGCGAGCTGGTGCGCACCGACAGCCCCAACTTCCTCTGCTCCGTGCTGCCTACGCACTGGC
GCTGCATCAAGACCCTGCCCATCGCTTTCAAGGTGGTGGCCCTAGGGGATGTTCCAGATGGCACTCTGGT
CACTGTGATGGCTGGCAATGATGAAAACTACTCGGCTGAGCTGAGAAATGCTACCGCAGCCATGAAGAAC
CAGGTTGCAAGATTTAATGACCTCAGGTTTGTCGGTCGAAGTGGAAGAGGGAAAAGCTTCACTCTGACCA
TCACTGTCTTCACAAACCCACCGCAAGTCGCCACCTACCACAGAGCCATCAAAATCACAGTGGATGGGCC
CCGAGAACCTCGAAGACATCGGCAGAAACTAGATGATCAGACCAAGCCCGGGAGCTTGTCCTTTTCCGAG
CGGCTCAGTGAACTGGAGCAGCTGCGGCGCACAGCCATGAGGGTCAGCCCACACCACCCAGCCCCCACGC
CCAACCCTCGTGCCTCCCTGAACCACTCCACTGCCTTTAACCCTCAGCCTCAGAGTCAGATGCAGGATAC
AAGGCAGATCCAACCATCCCCACCGTGGTCCTACGATCAGTCCTACCAATACCTGGGATCCATTGCCTCT
CCTTCTGTGCACCCAGCAACGCCCATTTCACCTGGACGTGCCAGCGGCATGACAACCCTCTCTGCAGAAC
TTTCCAGTCGACTCTCAACGGCACCCGACCTGACAGCGTTCAGCGACCCGCGCCAGTTCCCCGCGCTGCC
CTCCATCTCCGACCCCCGCATGCACTATCCAGGCGCCTTCACCTACTCCCCGACGCCGGTCACCTCGGGC
ATCGGCATCGGCATGTCGGCCATGGGCTCGGCCACGCGCTACCACACCTACCTGCCGCCGCCCTACCCCG
GCTCGTCGCAAGCGCAGGGAGGCCCGTTCCAAGCCAGCTCGCCCTCCTACCACCTGTACTACGGCGCCTC
GGCCGGCTCCTACCAGTTCTCCATGGTGGGCGGCGAGCGCTCGCCGCCGCGCATCCTGCCGCCCTGCACC
AACGCCTCCACCGGCTCCGCGCTGCTCAACCCCAGCCTCCCGAACCAGAGCGACGTGGTGGAGGCCGAGG
GCAGCCACAGCAACTCCCCCACCAACATGGCGCCCTCCGCGCGCCTGGAGGAGGCCGTGTGGAGGCCCTA
CTGACTAGCTAAGTTAGAACTATTTCCTGGCTGTTACGCGCCGGTCCACTGTCTACTGACGGGCTTGTTA
AACAGTGAACCGCCCGCCCCACGACCCGCAGCGCCCGACCGAAAGGAGCGCACGACCCCATGCATCGAAC
AAAAGAAAAGGGGGGACTGGAAGGGCTAATTCACTCCCAACGAAGACAAGATATCATAACTTCGTATAGC
ATACATTATACGAAGTTATCGTCTAGCTGGTCCGGACTGTACTGGGTCTCTCTGGTTAGACCAGATCTGA
GCCTGGGAGCTCTCTGGCTAACTAGGGAACCCACTGCTTAAGCCTCAATAAAGCTTGCCTTGAGTGCTTC
AAGTAGTGTGTGCCCGTCTGTTGTGTGACTCTGGTAACTAGAGATCCCTCAGACCCTTTTAGTCAGTGTG
GAAAATCTCTAGCAGGGCCCGTTTAAACCCGCTGATCAGCCTCGACTGTGCCTTCTAGTTGCCAGCCATC
TGTTGTTTGCCCCTCCCCCGTGCCTTCCTTGACCCTGGAAGGTGCCACTCCCACTGTCCTTTCCTAATAA
AATGAGGAAATTGCATCGCATTGTCTGAGTAGGTGTCATTCTATTCTGGGGGGTGGGGTGGGGCAGGACA
GCAAGGGGGAGGATTGGGAAGACAATAGCAGGCATGCTGGGGATGCGGTGGGCTCTATGGCTTCTGAGGC
GGAAAGAACCAGCTGGGGCTCTAGGGGGTATCCCC
[124 nt withheld, positions 10706-10829]
C
[35 nt withheld, positions 10831-10865]
Features (pLannotate 1.2.2; 33 found; start..end, strand, type, name):
    283..612     +  promoter       SV40 promoter: SV40 enhancer and early promoter
    660..707     +  promoter       EM7 promoter: synthetic bacterial promoter&nbsp
    726..1100    +  CDS            BleoR: antibiotic-binding protein; Sh ble from Streptoalloteichus hindustanus; confers resistance to bleomycin, phleomycin, and Zeocin™
   1110..1235    +  CDS            ble (fragment): BLE_KLEPN - Experimental evidence at protein level: Swiss-Prot protein existence level 1. Binding protein with a strong affinity to the bleomycin family of antibiotics. Binds to CL990; an antimitotic-antibiotic compound. From Klebsiella pneumoniae.
   1230..1351    +  polyA_signal   SV40 poly(A) signal: SV40 polyadenylation signal
   1422..1444    -  protein_bind   lac operator (fragment): The lac repressor binds to the lac operator to inhibit transcription in E. coli. This inhibition can be relieved by adding lactose or isopropyl-β-D-thiogalactopyranoside (IPTG). lac repressor encoded by lacI
   1448..1478    -  promoter       lac promoter: promoter for the E. coli lac operon
   1493..1514    -  protein_bind   CAP binding site: CAP binding activates transcription in the presence of cAMP. E. coli catabolite activator protein
   1527..1619    -  CDS            lacI (fragment): lac repressor; lacI; The lac repressor binds to the lac operator to inhibit transcription in E. coli. This inhibition can be relieved by adding lactose or isopropyl-β-D-thiogalactopyranoside (IPTG).
   1802..2390    -  rep_origin     ori: high-copy-number ColE1/pMB1/pBR322/pUC origin of replication
   2561..3421    -  CDS            AmpR: β-lactamase; bla; confers resistance to ampicillin, carbenicillin, and related antibiotics
   3422..3526    -  promoter       AmpR promoter: bla
   3585..3637    -  misc_feature   bom (fragment): basis of mobility region from pBR322
   3792..4171    +  enhancer       CMV enhancer: human cytomegalovirus immediate early enhancer
   4172..4371    +  promoter       CMV promoter: human cytomegalovirus (CMV) immediate early promoter
   4389..4569    +  LTR            5' LTR (truncated): truncated 5' long terminal repeat (LTR) from HIV-1
   4616..4741    +  misc_feature   HIV-1 Ψ: packaging signal of human immunodeficiency virus type 1
   4725..5088    +  CDS            HIV-1 gag (fragment): gag protein from human immunodeficiency virus 1; gag
   5234..5467    +  misc_feature   RRE: The Rev response element (RRE) of HIV-1 allows for Rev-dependent mRNA export from the nucleus to the cytoplasm.
   5844..5944    +  CDS            Rev (fragment): human immunodeficiency virus 1 (HIV-1) Rev protein; rev; enhances nuclear export of unspliced and incompletely spliced viral mRNAs
   5994..6111    +  misc_feature   cPPT/CTS: central polypurine tract and central termination sequence of HIV-1
   6174..6240    +  CDS            small t antigen (fragment): SV40 (simian virus 40) small t antigen
   6247..7425    +  promoter       EF-1α promoter: strong constitutive promoter for human elongation factor EF-1α
   7442..7460    +  promoter       T7 promoter: promoter for bacteriophage T7 RNA polymerase
   7480..7516    -  misc_feature   MCS (fragment): pBluescript multiple cloning site
   7524..8546    +  CDS            hph: KHYB_ECOLX - Experimental evidence at protein level: Swiss-Prot protein existence level 1. The aminoglycoside phosphotransferases achieve inactivation of their antibiotic substrates by phosphorylation. Only phosphorylates hygromycin and closely related compounds such as demethyl analogs and destomycin. From Escherichia coli.
   8613..9971    +  CDS            RUNX1: RUNX1_HUMAN - Also known as AML1, CBFA2. Experimental evidence at protein level: Swiss-Prot protein existence level 1. Isoform AML-1L interferes with the transactivation activity of RUNX1. From Homo sapiens (Human).
  10055..10168   +  CDS            nef (fragment): NEF_HV1LA - Experimental evidence at protein level: Swiss-Prot protein existence level 1. Extracellular Nef protein targets CD4(+) T-lymphocytes for apoptosis by interacting with CXCR4 surface receptors. From Human immunodeficiency virus type 1 group M subtype B (isolate Lai) (HIV-1).
  10166..10199   +  protein_bind   loxP: Cre-mediated recombination occurs in the 8-bp core sequence (GCATACAT). Cre recombinase
  10224..10404   +  LTR            5' LTR (truncated): truncated 5' long terminal repeat (LTR) from HIV-1
  10436..10660   +  polyA_signal   bGH poly(A) signal: bovine growth hormone polyadenylation signal
  10664..10685   +  promoter       SV40 promoter (fragment): SV40 enhancer and early promoter
  10706..269     +  rep_origin     f1 ori (across the origin) (sequence partly withheld): f1 bacteriophage origin of replication; arrow indicates direction of (+) strand synthesis
