[The description below was written by a language model from this plasmid's Addgene catalogue record and pLannotate feature annotations shown in this document.]
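Description:
EF1A_Hygro_P2A_RUNX1_N82I_Barcode is a lentiviral mammalian expression plasmid for overexpressing a human RUNX1 (AML1) variant carrying the N82I substitution. It derives from the EF1a_mCherry_P2A_Hygro_Barcode backbone and was assembled by Gibson cloning; the sequenced record is about 10.9 kb. In bacteria it replicates from a high-copy ColE1/pUC-type origin and is selected with ampicillin through the β-lactamase gene. An f1 origin is also present, along with an SV40/EM7-driven bleomycin/Zeocin resistance cassette that lies in the plasmid backbone outside the viral genome.

The transfer cassette has a CMV enhancer/promoter fused to a truncated HIV-1 5' LTR, which drives Tat-independent production of genomic RNA in packaging cells. This is followed by the Ψ packaging signal with a gag fragment, the Rev response element for nuclear export, and the cPPT/CTS. Internally, the human EF-1α promoter drives a single transcript encoding hygromycin phosphotransferase followed by the 1,359 bp RUNX1 coding sequence. According to the construct name, the two are joined by a P2A self-cleaving peptide, which the feature table does not annotate but which fits the short gap between the two reading frames. Hygromycin selection therefore enriches for cells that also express the mutant transcription factor. Downstream lie a loxP site, a truncated 3' LTR (labelled as a 5' LTR in the automated annotation) and a bGH polyadenylation signal. The name indicates a barcode, but its position is not annotated.

The associated publication concerns interface-guided phenotyping of RUNX1 coding variants, which suggests that this construct is one member of a barcoded variant set, with the barcode presumably identifying the variant.
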