Addgene plasmid #170941: EF1A_Hygro_P2A_RUNX1_N82I_Barcode
Purpose: Overexpression of RUNX1 N82I mutant protein.
Depositing lab: Prashant Mali. Depositing organization: University of California, San Diego (UCSD). Publication: Interface-guided phenotyping of coding variants in the transcription factor RUNX1. Ozturk K, Panwala R, Sheen J, Ford K, Jayne N, Portell A, Zhang DE, Hutter S, Haferlach T, Ideker T, Mali P, Carter H. Cell Rep. 2024 Jul 4;43(7):114436. doi: 10.1016/j.celrep.2024.114436. PubMed 38968069.
Backbone
  Vector backbone: EF1a_mCherry_P2A_Hygro_Barcode
  Backbone manufacturer: Prashant Mali (Addgene #120426)
  Backbone size w/o insert (bp): 9508
  Vector type: Mammalian Expression, Lentiviral
  Selectable markers: Hygromycin
Growth in bacteria
  Bacterial resistance: Ampicillin, 100 μg/mL
  Growth temperature: 37°C
  Growth strain: NEB Stable
  Copy number: High Copy
Gene/Insert
  Gene/Insert name: RUNX1 (alt name: AML1)
  Species: H. sapiens (human)
  Insert size (bp): 1359
  Mutation: N82I
  Entrez Gene: RUNX1 (a.k.a. AML1, AML1-EVI-1, AMLCR1, CBF2alpha, CBFA2, EVI-1, PEBP2aB, PEBP2alpha)
  Promoter: Ef1A
  Cloning method: Gibson Cloning
  Sequencing primers: 5′ CTGTGTAGAAGTACTCGCCGATAGTG; 3′ TCTTGTCTTCGTTGGGAGTG
Terms and licenses: Academic/Nonprofit Terms; Industry Terms: Not Available to Industry
Depositor comments: Please visit https://doi.org/10.1101/2023.08.03.551876 for bioRxiv preprint.
How to cite: EF1A_Hygro_P2A_RUNX1_N82I_Barcode was a gift from Prashant Mali (Addgene plasmid # 170941 ; http://n2t.net/addgene:170941 ; RRID:Addgene_170941)
